>Addgene plasmid #249203 | pLenti-hNC-gRNA4 | addgene full sequence | sequence record 499746 | Addgene NGS Result
TTAATGTAGTCTTATGCAATACTCTTGTAGTCTTGCAACATGGTAACGATGAGTTAGCAACATGCCTTAC
AAGGAGAGAAAAAGCACCGTGCATGCCGATTGGTGGAAGTAAGGTGGTACGATCGTGCCTTATTAGGAAG
GCAACAGACGGGTCTGACATGGATTGGACGAACCACTGAATTGCCGCATTGCAGAGATATTGTATTTAAG
TGCCTAGCTCGATACATAAACGGGTCTCTCTGGTTAGACCAGATCTGAGCCTGGGAGCTCTCTGGCTAAC
TAGGGAACCCACTGCTTAAGCCTCAATAAAGCTTGCCTTGAGTGCTTCAAGTAGTGTGTGCCCGTCTGTT
GTGTGACTCTGGTAACTAGAGATCCCTCAGACCCTTTTAGTCAGTGTGGAAAATCTCTAGCAGTGGCGCC
CGAACAGGGACTTGAAAGCGAAAGGGAAACCAGAGGAGCTCTCTCGACGCAGGACTCGGCTTGCTGAAGC
GCGCACGGCAAGAGGCGAGGGGCGGCGACTGGTGAGTACGCCAAAAATTTTGACTAGCGGAGGCTAGAAG
GAGAGAGATGGGTGCGAGAGCGTCAGTATTAAGCGGGGGAGAATTAGATCGCGATGGGAAAAAATTCGGT
TAAGGCCAGGGGGAAAGAAAAAATATAAATTAAAACATATAGTATGGGCAAGCAGGGAGCTAGAACGATT
CGCAGTTAATCCTGGCCTGTTAGAAACATCAGAAGGCTGTAGACAAATACTGGGACAGCTACAACCATCC
CTTCAGACAGGATCAGAAGAACTTAGATCATTATATAATACAGTAGCAACCCTCTATTGTGTGCATCAAA
GGATAGAGATAAAAGACACCAAGGAAGCTTTAGACAAGATAGAGGAAGAGCAAAACAAAAGTAAGACCAC
CGCACAGCAAGCGGCCGCTGATCTTCAGACCTGGAGGAGGAGATATGAGGGACAATTGGAGAAGTGAATT
ATATAAATATAAAGTAGTAAAAATTGAACCATTAGGAGTAGCACCCACCAAGGCAAAGAGAAGAGTGGTG
CAGAGAGAAAAAAGAGCAGTGGGAATAGGAGCTTTGTTCCTTGGGTTCTTGGGAGCAGCAGGAAGCACTA
TGGGCGCAGCGTCAATGACGCTGACGGTACAGGCCAGACAATTATTGTCTGGTATAGTGCAGCAGCAGAA
CAATTTGCTGAGGGCTATTGAGGCGCAACAGCATCTGTTGCAACTCACAGTCTGGGGCATCAAGCAGCTC
CAGGCAAGAATCCTGGCTGTGGAAAGATACCTAAAGGATCAACAGCTCCTGGGGATTTGGGGTTGCTCTG
GAAAACTCATTTGCACCACTGCTGTGCCTTGGAATGCTAGTTGGAGTAATAAATCTCTGGAACAGATTTG
GAATCACACGACCTGGATGGAGTGGGACAGAGAAATTAACAATTACACAAGCTTAATACACTCCTTAATT
GAAGAATCGCAAAACCAGCAAGAAAAGAATGAACAAGAATTATTGGAATTAGATAAATGGGCAAGTTTGT
GGAATTGGTTTAACATAACAAATTGGCTGTGGTATATAAAATTATTCATAATGATAGTAGGAGGCTTGGT
AGGTTTAAGAATAGTTTTTGCTGTACTTTCTATAGTGAATAGAGTTAGGCAGGGATATTCACCATTATCG
TTTCAGACCCACCTCCCAACCCCGAGGGGACCCAGAGAGGGCCTATTTCCCATGATTCCTTCATATTTGC
ATATACGATACAAGGCTGTTAGAGAGATAATTAGAATTAATTTGACTGTAAACACAAAGATATTAGTACA
AAATACGTGACGTAGAAAGTAATAATTTCTTGGGTAGTTTGCAGTTTTAAAATTATGTTTTAAAATGGAC
TATCATATGCTTACCGTAACTTGAAAGTATTTCGATTTCTTGGCTTTATATATCTTGTGGAAAGGACGAA
ACACCGAAAAGTCTCGCTTGGTCCTGTTTTAGAGCTAGAAATAGCAAGTTAAAATAAGGCTAGTCCGTTA
TCAACTTGAAAAAGTGGCACCGAGTCGGTGCTTTTTTGAATTCTAGATCTTGAGACAAATGGCAGTATTC
ATCCACAATTTTAAAAGAAAAGGGGGGATTGGGGGGTACAGTGCAGGGGAAAGAATAGTAGACATAATAG
CAACAGACATACAAACTAAAGAATTACAAAAACAAATTACAAAAATTCAAAATTTTCGGGTTTATTACAG
GGACAGCAGAGATCCACTTTGGCGCCGGCTCGAGTGGCTCCGGTGCCCGTCAGTGGGCAGAGCGCACATC
GCCCACAGTCCCCGAGAAGTTGGGGGGAGGGGTCGGCAATTGAACCGGTGCCTAGAGAAGGTGGCGCGGG
GTAAACTGGGAAAGTGATGTCGTGTACTGGCTCCGCCTTTTTCCCGAGGGTGGGGGAGAACCGTATATAA
GTGCAGTAGTCGCCGTGAACGTTCTTTTTCGCAACGGGTTTGCCGCCAGAACACAGGTGTCGTGACGCGG
GATCCGCCACCATGACCGAGTACAAGCCCACGGTGCGCCTCGCCACCCGCGACGACGTCCCCAGGGCCGT
ACGCACCCTCGCCGCCGCGTTCGCCGACTACCCCGCCACGCGCCACACCGTCGATCCGGACCGCCACATC
GAGCGGGTCACCGAGCTGCAAGAACTCTTCCTCACGCGCGTCGGGCTCGACATCGGCAAGGTGTGGGTCG
CGGACGACGGCGCCGCGGTGGCGGTCTGGACCACGCCGGAGAGCGTCGAAGCGGGGGCGGTGTTCGCCGA
GATCGGCCCGCGCATGGCCGAGTTGAGCGGTTCCCGGCTGGCCGCGCAGCAACAGATGGAAGGCCTCCTG
GCGCCGCACCGGCCCAAGGAGCCCGCGTGGTTCCTGGCCACCGTCGGAGTCTCGCCCGACCACCAGGGCA
AGGGTCTGGGCAGCGCCGTCGTGCTCCCCGGAGTGGAGGCGGCCGAGCGCGCCGGGGTGCCCGCCTTCCT
GGAGACCTCCGCGCCCCGCAACCTCCCCTTCTACGAGCGGCTCGGCTTCACCGTCACCGCCGACGTCGAG
GTGCCCGAAGGACCGCGCACCTGGTGCATGACCCGCAAGCCCGGTGCCTGAACGCGTTAAGTCGACAATC
AACCTCTGGATTACAAAATTTGTGAAAGATTGACTGGTATTCTTAACTATGTTGCTCCTTTTACGCTATG
TGGATACGCTGCTTTAATGCCTTTGTATCATGCTATTGCTTCCCGTATGGCTTTCATTTTCTCCTCCTTG
TATAAATCCTGGTTGCTGTCTCTTTATGAGGAGTTGTGGCCCGTTGTCAGGCAACGTGGCGTGGTGTGCA
CTGTGTTTGCTGACGCAACCCCCACTGGTTGGGGCATTGCCACCACCTGTCAGCTCCTTTCCGGGACTTT
CGCTTTCCCCCTCCCTATTGCCACGGCGGAACTCATCGCCGCCTGCCTTGCCCGCTGCTGGACAGGGGCT
CGGCTGTTGGGCACTGACAATTCCGTGGTGTTGTCGGGGAAATCATCGTCCTTTCCTTGGCTGCTCGCCT
GTGTTGCCACCTGGATTCTGCGCGGGACGTCCTTCTGCTACGTCCCTTCGGCCCTCAATCCAGCGGACCT
TCCTTCCCGCGGCCTGCTGCCGGCTCTGCGGCCTCTTCCGCGTCTTCGCCTTCGCCCTCAGACGAGTCGG
ATCTCCCTTTGGGCCGCCTCCCCGCGTCGACTTTAAGACCAATGACTTACAAGGCAGCTGTAGATCTTAG
CCACTTTTTAAAAGAAAAGGGGGGACTGGAAGGGCTAATTCACTCCCAACGAAGACAAGATCTGCTTTTT
GCTTGTACTGGGTCTCTCTGGTTAGACCAGATCTGAGCCTGGGAGCTCTCTGGCTAACTAGGGAACCCAC
TGCTTAAGCCTCAATAAAGCTTGCCTTGAGTGCTTCAAGTAGTGTGTGCCCGTCTGTTGTGTGACTCTGG
TAACTAGAGATCCCTCAGACCCTTTTAGTCAGTGTGGAAAATCTCTAGCAGTACGTATAGTAGTTCATGT
CATCTTATTATTCAGTATTTATAACTTGCAAAGAAATGAATATCAGAGAGTGAGAGGAACTTGTTTATTG
CAGCTTATAATGGTTACAAATAAAGCAATAGCATCACAAATTTCACAAATAAAGCATTTTTTTCACTGCA
TTCTAGTTGTGGTTTGTCCAAACTCATCAATGTATCTTATCATGTCTGGCTCTAGCTATCCCGCCCCTAA
CTCCGCCCATCCCGCCCCTAACTCCGCCCAGTTCCGCCCATTCTCCGCCCCATGGCTGACTAATTTTTTT
TATTTATGCAGAGGCCGAGGCCGCCTCGGCCTCTGAGCTATTCCAGAAGTAGTGAGGAGGCTTTTTTGGA
GGCCTAGGGACGTACCCAATTCGCCCTATAGTGAGTCGTATTACGCGCGCTCACTGGCCGTCGTTTTACA
ACGTCGTGACTGGGAAAACCCTGGCGTTACCCAACTTAATCGCCTTGCAGCACATCCCCCTTTCGCCAGC
TGGCGTAATAGCGAAGAGGCCCGCACCGATCGCCCTTCCCAACAGTTGCGCAGCCTGAATGGCGAATGGG
[124 nt withheld, positions 4621-4744]
C
[91 nt withheld, positions 4746-4836]
A
[49 nt withheld, positions 4838-4886]
CCTTTGACGTTGGAGTCCACGTTCTTT
[37 nt withheld, positions 4914-4950]
ACCCTATCTCGGTCTATTCTTTTGATTTATAAGGGATTTTGCCGATTTCGGCCTATTGGTTAAAAAATGA
GCTGATTTAACAAAAATTTAACGCGAATTTTAACAAAATATTAACGCTTACAATTTAGGTGGCACTTTTC
GGGGAAATGTGCGCGGAACCCCTATTTGTTTATTTTTCTAAATACATTCAAATATGTATCCGCTCATGAG
ACAATAACCCTGATAAATGCTTCAATAATATTGAAAAAGGAAGAGTATGAGTATTCAACATTTCCGTGTC
GCCCTTATTCCCTTTTTTGCGGCATTTTGCCTTCCTGTTTTTGCTCACCCAGAAACGCTGGTGAAAGTAA
AAGATGCTGAAGATCAGTTGGGTGCACGAGTGGGTTACATCGAACTGGATCTCAACAGCGGTAAGATCCT
TGAGAGTTTTCGCCCCGAAGAACGTTTTCCAATGATGAGCACTTTTAAAGTTCTGCTATGTGGCGCGGTA
TTATCCCGTATTGACGCCGGGCAAGAGCAACTCGGTCGCCGCATACACTATTCTCAGAATGACTTGGTTG
AGTACTCACCAGTCACAGAAAAGCATCTTACGGATGGCATGACAGTAAGAGAATTATGCAGTGCTGCCAT
AACCATGAGTGATAACACTGCGGCCAACTTACTTCTGACAACGATCGGAGGACCGAAGGAGCTAACCGCT
TTTTTGCACAACATGGGGGATCATGTAACTCGCCTTGATCGTTGGGAACCGGAGCTGAATGAAGCCATAC
CAAACGACGAGCGTGACACCACGATGCCTGTAGCAATGGCAACAACGTTGCGCAAACTATTAACTGGCGA
ACTACTTACTCTAGCTTCCCGGCAACAATTAATAGACTGGATGGAGGCGGATAAAGTTGCAGGACCACTT
CTGCGCTCGGCCCTTCCGGCTGGCTGGTTTATTGCTGATAAATCTGGAGCCGGTGAGCGTGGGTCTCGCG
GTATCATTGCAGCACTGGGGCCAGATGGTAAGCCCTCCCGTATCGTAGTTATCTACACGACGGGGAGTCA
GGCAACTATGGATGAACGAAATAGACAGATCGCTGAGATAGGTGCCTCACTGATTAAGCATTGGTAACTG
TCAGACCAAGTTTACTCATATATACTTTAGATTGATTTAAAACTTCATTTTTAATTTAAAAGGATCTAGG
TGAAGATCCTTTTTGATAATCTCATGACCAAAATCCCTTAACGTGAGTTTTCGTTCCACTGAGCGTCAGA
CCCCGTAGAAAAGATCAAAGGATCTTCTTGAGATCCTTTTTTTCTGCGCGTAATCTGCTGCTTGCAAACA
AAAAAACCACCGCTACCAGCGGTGGTTTGTTTGCCGGATCAAGAGCTACCAACTCTTTTTCCGAAGGTAA
CTGGCTTCAGCAGAGCGCAGATACCAAATACTGTTCTTCTAGTGTAGCCGTAGTTAGGCCACCACTTCAA
GAACTCTGTAGCACCGCCTACATACCTCGCTCTGCTAATCCTGTTACCAGTGGCTGCTGCCAGTGGCGAT
AAGTCGTGTCTTACCGGGTTGGACTCAAGACGATAGTTACCGGATAAGGCGCAGCGGTCGGGCTGAACGG
GGGGTTCGTGCACACAGCCCAGCTTGGAGCGAACGACCTACACCGAACTGAGATACCTACAGCGTGAGCT
ATGAGAAAGCGCCACGCTTCCCGAAGGGAGAAAGGCGGACAGGTATCCGGTAAGCGGCAGGGTCGGAACA
GGAGAGCGCACGAGGGAGCTTCCAGGGGGAAACGCCTGGTATCTTTATAGTCCTGTCGGGTTTCGCCACC
TCTGACTTGAGCGTCGATTTTTGTGATGCTCGTCAGGGGGGCGGAGCCTATGGAAAAACGCCAGCAACGC
GGCCTTTTTACGGTTCCTGGCCTTTTGCTGGCCTTTTGCTCACATGTTCTTTCCTGCGTTATCCCCTGAT
TCTGTGGATAACCGTATTACCGCCTTTGAGTGAGCTGATACCGCTCGCCGCAGCCGAACGACCGAGCGCA
GCGAGTCAGTGAGCGAGGAAGCGGAAGAGCGCCCAATACGCAAACCGCCTCTCCCCGCGCGTTGGCCGAT
TCATTAATGCAGCTGGCACGACAGGTTTCCCGACTGGAAAGCGGGCAGTGAGCGCAACGCAATTAATGTG
AGTTAGCTCACTCATTAGGCACCCCAGGCTTTACACTTTATGCTTCCGGCTCGTATGTTGTGTGGAATTG
TGAGCGGATAACAATTTCACACAGGAAACAGCTATGACCATGATTACGCCAAGCGCGCAATTAACCCTCA
CTAAAGGGAACAAAAGCTGGAGCTGCAAGC
Features (pLannotate 1.2.2; 27 found; start..end, strand, type, name):
      5..231     +  promoter       RSV promoter: Rous sarcoma virus enhancer/promoter
    232..412     +  LTR            5' LTR (truncated): truncated 5' long terminal repeat (LTR) from HIV-1
    459..584     +  misc_feature   HIV-1 Ψ: packaging signal of human immunodeficiency virus type 1
    568..931     +  CDS            HIV-1 gag (fragment): gag protein from human immunodeficiency virus 1; gag
   1077..1310    +  misc_feature   RRE: The Rev response element (RRE) of HIV-1 allows for Rev-dependent mRNA export from the nucleus to the cytoplasm.
   1687..1713    +  CDS            Rev (fragment): human immunodeficiency virus 1 (HIV-1) Rev protein; rev; enhances nuclear export of unspliced and incompletely spliced viral mRNAs
   1717..1957    +  promoter       U6 promoter: RNA polymerase III promoter for human U6 snRNA
   1986..2061    +  misc_RNA       gRNA scaffold: guide RNA scaffold for the Streptococcus pyogenes CRISPR/Cas9 system
   2109..2226    +  misc_feature   cPPT/CTS: central polypurine tract and central termination sequence of HIV-1
   2295..2506    +  promoter       EF-1α core promoter: core promoter for human elongation factor EF-1α
   2532..3131    +  CDS            PuroR (fragment): puromycin N-acetyltransferase; pac from Streptomyces; confers resistance to puromycin
   3147..3735    +  misc_feature   WPRE: woodchuck hepatitis virus posttranscriptional regulatory element
   3786..3805    +  misc_feature   cPPT/CTS (fragment): central polypurine tract and central termination sequence of HIV-1
   3807..4040    +  LTR            3' LTR (ΔU3): self-inactivating 3' long terminal repeat (LTR) from HIV-1
   4118..4239    +  polyA_signal   SV40 poly(A) signal: SV40 polyadenylation signal
   4279..4414    +  rep_origin     SV40 ori: SV40 origin of replication
   4435..4453    -  promoter       T7 promoter: promoter for bacteriophage T7 RNA polymerase
   4461..4616    +  CDS            lacZα (fragment): LacZα fragment of β-galactosidase; lacZ fragment
   4621..5049    +  rep_origin     f1 ori (sequence partly withheld): f1 bacteriophage origin of replication; arrow indicates direction of (+) strand synthesis
   5102..5206    +  promoter       AmpR promoter: bla
   5207..6067    +  CDS            AmpR: β-lactamase; bla; confers resistance to ampicillin, carbenicillin, and related antibiotics
   6238..6826    +  rep_origin     ori: high-copy-number ColE1/pMB1/pBR322/pUC origin of replication
   7009..7101    +  CDS            lacI (fragment): lac repressor; lacI; The lac repressor binds to the lac operator to inhibit transcription in E. coli. This inhibition can be relieved by adding lactose or isopropyl-β-D-thiogalactopyranoside (IPTG).
   7114..7135    +  protein_bind   CAP binding site: CAP binding activates transcription in the presence of cAMP. E. coli catabolite activator protein
   7150..7180    +  promoter       lac promoter: promoter for the E. coli lac operon
   7188..7204    +  protein_bind   lac operator: The lac repressor binds to the lac operator to inhibit transcription in E. coli. This inhibition can be relieved by adding lactose or isopropyl-β-D-thiogalactopyranoside (IPTG). lac repressor encoded by lacI
   7249..7267    +  promoter       T3 promoter: promoter for bacteriophage T3 RNA polymerase
