[The description below was written by a language model from this plasmid's Addgene catalogue record and pLannotate feature annotations shown in this document.]
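Description:
pLenti-hNC-gRNA4 is a third-generation-style lentiviral CRISPR guide vector built on the pLenti-sgRNA backbone. It carries a non-targeting control sgRNA designed for use in human cells. The plasmid is propagated in E. coli through a high-copy ColE1/pUC-type origin with ampicillin selection (AmpR under its own bla promoter). It also retains an f1 origin, an SV40 origin, and remnants of a lac/lacZα cloning region flanked by T3 and T7 promoters.

The viral genome is transcribed from an RSV promoter fused to a truncated HIV-1 5' LTR, which makes production of the packaging transcript Tat-independent. It is followed by the Ψ packaging signal with a short gag fragment, the Rev response element for nuclear export of the unspliced RNA, and a cPPT/CTS element that aids nuclear import. The genome ends in a ΔU3 self-inactivating 3' LTR, with an SV40 polyadenylation signal downstream.

Within this frame, a human U6 RNA polymerase III promoter drives the non-targeting spacer joined to the Streptococcus pyogenes Cas9 guide RNA scaffold. A separate EF-1α core promoter drives puromycin N-acetyltransferase, annotated as a fragment in the feature table, for selection of transduced cells. A WPRE follows to enhance expression. No Cas9 coding sequence is annotated, so the nuclease must be supplied separately, for example from a Cas9-expressing cell line.

The recorded purpose is simply an sgRNA control. It would typically be transduced alongside gene-targeting guides in the same backbone to provide a baseline for the effects of transduction, selection and Cas9 activity. The record does not state the restriction sites used to clone the guide.
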