Addgene plasmid #249203: pLenti-hNC-gRNA4
Purpose: sgRNA control
Depositing lab: Weihong Tan. Depositing organization: Hangzhou Institute of Medicine, Chinese Academy of Sciences. Publication: SPARK-seq: A high-throughput platform for aptamer discovery and kinetic profiling. Luo G, Song J, Fu Y, Jiang Y, Gao Y, Zhong Z, Li L, Wei Y, Jia HR, Guo L, Fu T, Wu Q, Tan W. Science. 2026 Jan;391(6780):eadv6127. doi: 10.1126/science.adv6127. Epub 2026 Jan 1. PubMed 41477891.
Backbone
  Vector backbone: pLenti-sgRNA
  Backbone manufacturer: Eric Lander and David Sabatini, Addgene plasmid #71409
  Vector type: Lentiviral, CRISPR
Growth in bacteria
  Bacterial resistance: Ampicillin, 100 μg/mL
  Growth temperature: 37°C
  Growth strain: NEB Stable
  Copy number: High Copy
Gene/Insert
  Gene/Insert name: Non-Targeting
  gRNA/shRNA sequence: AAAAGTCTCGCTTGGTCCT
  Species: H. sapiens (human)
  Promoter: U6
  Cloning method: Restriction Enzyme; 5′ cloning site Unknown (unknown if destroyed)
Terms and licenses: Academic/Nonprofit Terms; Industry Terms: Not Available to Industry
How to cite: pLenti-hNC-gRNA4 was a gift from Weihong Tan (Addgene plasmid # 249203 ; http://n2t.net/addgene:249203 ; RRID:Addgene_249203)
